>Addgene plasmid #210942 | pFBD-BirA_ATG16L1:303-607 | addgene full sequence | sequence record 424570 | Addgene NGS Result
G
[124 nt withheld, positions 2-125]
C
[91 nt withheld, positions 127-217]
A
[49 nt withheld, positions 219-267]
CCTTTGACGTTGGAGTCCACGTTCTT
[37 nt withheld, positions 294-330]
ACCCTATCTCGGTCTATTCTTTTGATTTATAAGGGATTTTGCCGATTTCGGCCTATTGGTTAAAAAATGA
GCTGATTTAACAAAAATTTAACGCGAATTTTAACAAAATATTAACGCTTACAATTTAGGTGGCACTTTTC
GGGGAAATGTGCGCGGAACCCCTATTTGTTTATTTTTCTAAATACATTCAAATATGTATCCGCTCATGAG
ACAATAACCCTGATAAATGCTTCAATAATATTGAAAAAGGAAGAGTATGAGTATTCAACATTTCCGTGTC
GCCCTTATTCCCTTTTTTGCGGCATTTTGCCTTCCTGTTTTTGCTCACCCAGAAACGCTGGTGAAAGTAA
AAGATGCTGAAGATCAGTTGGGTGCACGAGTGGGTTACATCGAACTGGATCTCAACAGCGGTAAGATCCT
TGAGAGTTTTCGCCCCGAAGAACGTTTTCCAATGATGAGCACTTTTAAAGTTCTGCTATGTGGCGCGGTA
TTATCCCGTATTGACGCCGGGCAAGAGCAACTCGGTCGCCGCATACACTATTCTCAGAATGACTTGGTTG
AGTACTCACCAGTCACAGAAAAGCATCTTACGGATGGCATGACAGTAAGAGAATTATGCAGTGCTGCCAT
AACCATGAGTGATAACACTGCGGCCAACTTACTTCTGACAACGATCGGAGGACCGAAGGAGCTAACCGCT
TTTTTGCACAACATGGGGGATCATGTAACTCGCCTTGATCGTTGGGAACCGGAGCTGAATGAAGCCATAC
CAAACGACGAGCGTGACACCACGATGCCTGTAGCAATGGCAACAACGTTGCGCAAACTATTAACTGGCGA
ACTACTTACTCTAGCTTCCCGGCAACAATTAATAGACTGGATGGAGGCGGATAAAGTTGCAGGACCACTT
CTGCGCTCGGCCCTTCCGGCTGGCTGGTTTATTGCTGATAAATCTGGAGCCGGTGAGCGTGGGTCTCGCG
GTATCATTGCAGCACTGGGGCCAGATGGTAAGCCCTCCCGTATCGTAGTTATCTACACGACGGGGAGTCA
GGCAACTATGGATGAACGAAATAGACAGATCGCTGAGATAGGTGCCTCACTGATTAAGCATTGGTAACTG
TCAGACCAAGTTTACTCATATATACTTTAGATTGATTTAAAACTTCATTTTTAATTTAAAAGGATCTAGG
TGAAGATCCTTTTTGATAATCTCATGACCAAAATCCCTTAACGTGAGTTTTCGTTCCACTGAGCGTCAGA
CCCCGTAGAAAAGATCAAAGGATCTTCTTGAGATCCTTTTTTTCTGCGCGTAATCTGCTGCTTGCAAACA
AAAAAACCACCGCTACCAGCGGTGGTTTGTTTGCCGGATCAAGAGCTACCAACTCTTTTTCCGAAGGTAA
CTGGCTTCAGCAGAGCGCAGATACCAAATACTGTTCTTCTAGTGTAGCCGTAGTTAGGCCACCACTTCAA
GAACTCTGTAGCACCGCCTACATACCTCGCTCTGCTAATCCTGTTACCAGTGGCTGCTGCCAGTGGCGAT
AAGTCGTGTCTTACCGGGTTGGACTCAAGACGATAGTTACCGGATAAGGCGCAGCGGTCGGGCTGAACGG
GGGGTTCGTGCACACAGCCCAGCTTGGAGCGAACGACCTACACCGAACTGAGATACCTACAGCGTGAGCT
ATGAGAAAGCGCCACGCTTCCCGAAGGGAGAAAGGCGGACAGGTATCCGGTAAGCGGCAGGGTCGGAACA
GGAGAGCGCACGAGGGAGCTTCCAGGGGGAAACGCCTGGTATCTTTATAGTCCTGTCGGGTTTCGCCACC
TCTGACTTGAGCGTCGATTTTTGTGATGCTCGTCAGGGGGGCGGAGCCTATGGAAAAACGCCAGCAACGC
GGCCTTTTTACGGTTCCTGGCCTTTTGCTGGCCTTTTGCTCACATGTTCTTTCCTGCGTTATCCCCTGAT
TCTGTGGATAACCGTATTACCGCCTTTGAGTGAGCTGATACCGCTCGCCGCAGCCGAACGACCGAGCGCA
GCGAGTCAGTGAGCGAGGAAGCGGAAGAGCGCCTGATGCGGTATTTTCTCCTTACGCATCTGTGCGGTAT
TTCACACCGCATAGACCAGCCGCGTAACCTGGCAAAATCGGTTACGGTTGAGTAATAAATGGATGCCCTG
CGTAAGCGGGTGTGGGCGGACAATAAAGTCTTAAACTGAACAAAATAGATCTAAACTATGACAATAAAGT
CTTAAACTAGACAGAATAGTTGTAAACTGAAATCAGTCCAGTTATGCTGTGAAAAAGCATACTGGACTTT
TGTTATGGCTAAAGCAAACTCTTCATTTTCTGAAGTGCAAATTGCCCGTCGTATTAAAGAGGGGCGTGGC
CAAGGGCATGGTAAAGACTATATTCGCGGCGTTGTGACAATTTACCGAACAACTCCGCGGCCGGGAAGCC
GATCTCGGCTTGAACGAATTGTTAGGTGGCGGTACTTGGGTCGATATCAAAGTGCATCACTTCTTCCCGT
ATGCCCAACTTTGTATAGAGAGCCACTGCGGGATCGTCACCGTAATCTGCTTGCACGTAGATCACATAAG
CACCAAGCGCGTTGGCCTCATGCTTGAGGAGATTGATGAGCGCGGTGGCAATGCCCTGCCTCCGGTGCTC
GCCGGAGACTGCGAGATCATAGATATAGATCTCACTACGCGGCTGCTCAAACTTGGGCAGAACGTAAGCC
GCGAGAGCGCCAACAACCGCTTCTTGGTCGAAGGCAGCAAGCGCGATGAATGTCTTACTACGGAGCAAGT
TCCCGAGGTAATCGGAGTCCGGCTGATGTTGGGAGTAGGTGGCTACGTCTCCGAACTCACGACCGAAAAG
ATCAAGAGCAGCCCGCATGGATTTGACTTGGTCAGGGCCGAGCCTACATGTGCGAATGATGCCCATACTT
GAGCCACCTAACTTTGTTTTAGGGCGACTGCCCTGCTGCGTAACATCGTTGCTGCTCCATAACATCAAAC
ATCGACCCACGGCGTAACGCGCTTGCTGCTTGGATGCCCGAGGCATAGACTGTACAAAAAAACAGTCATA
ACAAGCCATGAAAACCGCCACTGCGCCGTTACCACCGCTGCGTTCGGTCAAGGTTCTGGACCAGTTGCGT
GAGCGCATACGCTACTTGCATTACAGTTTACGAACCGAACAGGCTTATGTCAACTGGGTTCGTGCCTTCA
TCCGTTTCCACGGTGTGCGTCACCCGGCAACCTTGGGCAGCAGCGAAGTCGAGGCATTTCTGTCCTGGCT
GGCGAACGAGCGCAAGGTTTCGGTCTCCACGCATCGTCAGGCATTGGCGGCCTTGCTGTTCTTCTACGGC
AAGGTGCTGTGCACGGATCTGCCCTTGCTTCAGGAGATCGGTAGACCTCGGCCGTCGCGGCGCTTGCCGG
TGGTGCTGACCCCGGATGAAGTGGTTCGCATCCTCGGTTTTCTGGAAGGCGAGCATCGTTTGTTCGCCCA
GGACTCTAGCTATAGTTCTAGTGGTTGGCTACGTACCCGTAGTGGCTATGGCAGGGCTTGCCGCCCCGAC
GTTGGCTGCGAGCCCTGGGCCTTCACCCGAACTTGGGGGTTGGGGTGGGGAAAAGGAAGAAACGCGGGCG
TATTGGTCCCAATGGGGTCTCGGTGGGGTATCGACAGAGTGCCAGCCCTGGGACCGAACCCCGCGTTTAT
GAACAAACGACCCAACACCCGTGCGTTTTATTCTGTCTTTTTATTGCCGTCATAGCGCGGGTTCCTTCCG
GTATTGTCTCCTTCCGTGTTTCAGTTAGCCTCCCCCATCTCCCGGTACTTCATTTTTCTGCACTACGCAG
GGATATTTCACCGCCCATCCAGGGTTTTATTATTCCATCCTGCTCAAGTAATAAAGCCCCCTGTTTGTCT
ATTCCGCGTGAAATGCCAAATATTTCTTTATCACCAATGATAAGTTTCACTGGGCGATTAATAAAATTAT
CCAGCTTTTCCCAGCGCGACAGATAAGGTGCCAATCCTTCTTGTTCGAAGAGTTCCAACGCAGCACGTAA
TTCACGTATTAGCATGGCCGCCAACGTATTACGATCGAGATTGATCCCCGCTTCCTGCAGCGTGATCCAC
CCCTGATTAACGACACTCTCTTCAACACGGCGCATTGCCATGTTGATCCCGGCTCCAATGACTATTTGCG
CCGCATCGCCAGTTTTGCCAGTCAGCTCCACCAGAATGCCTGCCAGCTTGCGATCCTGCAGATAGAGGTC
ATTAGGCCATTTAACACGAACTTTATCTGCACCCAGCTTGCGTAATACTTCCGCCATCACGATACCGATA
ACCAGACTTAAACCAATCGCCGCCGCCGGGCCTTGTTCCAGACGCCAGAACATCGACAAATATAAGTTTG
CGCCAAAAGGCGAAAACCATTTCCGACCCCGGCGACCACGGCCAGCCTGCTGGTATTCTGCAATGCAAGC
ATCGCCCGATTTAAGCTCTCCGATACGATCAAGAAGGTACTGATTCGTGGAGTCAATCACTGGCAGCACG
GCTACACTACCGCCATCCAGCTGACCCAATATCTGTTTAGCATTAAGTAACTGGATAGGCTCAGGCAGGC
TGTATCCTTTACCCGGAACGGTAAAGACATCAACGCCCCAGTCACGCAGTGTCTGAATGTGTTTATTAAT
AGCCGCCCGGCTCATTCCCAGCGTTTCACCCAACTGCTCGCCAGAGTGAAATTCACCGTTCGCTAACAGG
GCAATCAATTTCAGTGGCACGGTGTTATCCTTCATGGCTCGAGATCCCGGGTGATCAAGTCTTCGTCGAG
TGATTGTAAATAAAATGTAATTTACAGTATAGTATTTTAATTAATATACAAATGATTTGATAATAATTCT
TATTTAACTATAATATATTGTGTTGGGTTGAATTAAAGGTCCGTATACTCCGGAATATTAATAGATCATG
GAGATAATTAAAATGATAACCATCTCGCAAATAAATAAGTATTTTACTGTTTTCGTAACAGTTTTGTAAT
AAAAAAACCTATAAATATTCCGGATTATTCATACCGTCCCACCATCGGGCGCGGATCCCGATGAGCGGCC
TGAACGATATTTTTGAAGCGCAGAAAATTGAATGGCATGAAGGCAGCGCTGGAGGTTCAGGTGGTTCTGG
TAAAGAAGTGAGGGTACCAGCTACTGCCTTGTGTGTCTTCGATGCACATGATGGGGAAGTCAACGCTGTG
CAGTTCAGTCCAGGTTCCCGGTTACTGGCCACTGGAGGCATGGACCGCAGGGTTAAGCTTTGGGAAGTAT
TTGGAGAAAAATGTGAGTTCAAGGGTTCCCTATCTGGCAGTAATGCAGGAATTACAAGCATTGAATTTGA
TAGTGCTGGATCTTACCTCTTAGCAGCTTCAAATGATTTTGCAAGCCGAATCTGGACTGTGGATGATTAT
CGATTACGGCACACACTCACGGGACACAGTGGGAAAGTGCTGTCTGCTAAGTTCCTGCTGGACAATGCGC
GGATTGTCTCAGGAAGTCACGACCGGACTCTCAAACTCTGGGATCTACGCAGCAAAGTCTGCATAAAGAC
AGTGTTTGCAGGATCCAGTTGCAATGATATTGTCTGCACAGAGCAATGTGTAATGAGTGGACATTTTGAC
AAGAAAATTCGTTTCTGGGACATTCGATCAGAGAGCATAGTTCGAGAGATGGAGCTGTTGGGAAAGATTA
CTGCCCTGGACTTAAACCCAGAAAGGACTGAGCTCCTGAGCTGCTCCCGTGATGACTTGCTAAAAGTTAT
TGATCTCCGAACAAATGCTATCAAGCAGACATTCAGTGCACCTGGGTTCAAGTGCGGCTCTGACTGGACC
AGAGTTGTCTTCAGCCCTGATGGCAGTTACGTGGCGGCAGGCTCTGCTGAGGGCTCTCTGTATATCTGGA
GTGTGCTCACAGGGAAAGTGGAAAAGGTTCTTTCAAAGCAGCACAGCTCATCCATCAATGCGGTGGCGTG
GTCGCCCTCTGGCTCGCACGTTGTCAGTGTGGACAAAGGATGCAAAGCTGTGCTGTGGGCACAGTACGGC
GGAAGTGGACATCACCACCATCATCACTGATGAAGCTTGTCGAGAAGTACTAGAGGATCATAATCAGCCA
TACCACATTTGTAGAGGTTTTACTTGCTTTAAAAAACCTCCCACACCTCCCCCTGAACCTGAAACATAAA
ATGAATGCAATTGTTGTTGTTAACTTGTTTATTGCAGCTTATAATGGTTACAAATAAAGCAATAGCATCA
CAAATTTCACAAATAAAGCATTTTTTTCACTGCATTCTAGTTGTGGTTTGTCCAAACTCATCAATGTATC
TTATCATGTCTGGATCTGATCACTGCTTGAGCCTAGGAGATCCGAACCAGATAAGTGAAATCTAGTTCCA
AACTATTTTGTCATTTTTAATTTTCGTATTAGCTTACGACGCTACACCCAGTTCCCATCTATTTTGTCAC
TCTTCCCTAAATAATCCTTAAAAACTCCATTTCCACCCCTCCCAGTTCCCAACTATTTTGTCCGCCCACA
GCGGGGCATTTTTCTTCCTGTTATGTTTTTAATCAAACATCCTGCCAACTCCATGTGACAAACCGTCATC
TTCGGCTACTTTTTCTCTGTCACAGAATGAAAATTTTTCTGTCATCTCTTCGTTATTAATGTTTGTAATT
GACTGAATATCAACGCTTATTTGCAGCCTGAATGGCGAATGG
Features (pLannotate 1.2.2; 18 found; start..end, strand, type, name):
      2..456     +  rep_origin     f1 ori (sequence partly withheld): f1 bacteriophage origin of replication; arrow indicates direction of (+) strand synthesis
    482..586     +  promoter       AmpR promoter: bla
    587..1447    +  CDS            AmpR: β-lactamase; bla; confers resistance to ampicillin, carbenicillin, and related antibiotics
   1618..2206    +  rep_origin     ori: high-copy-number ColE1/pMB1/pBR322/pUC origin of replication
   2392..2443    -  misc_feature   bom (fragment): basis of mobility region from pBR322
   2511..2735    -  mobile_element Tn7R: mini-Tn7 element (right end of the Tn7 transposon) Tn7
   2802..3335    -  CDS            GmR: gentamycin acetyltransferase; aacC1; confers resistance to gentamycin
   3505..3533    -  promoter       Pc promoter: intI1 (promoter lies within the coding sequence); class 1 integron promoter
   3511..3870    -  CDS            YPR2_ECOLX (fragment): Protein predicted: Swiss-Prot protein existence level 4. From Escherichia coli.
   4041..4089    -  polyA_signal   HSV TK poly(A) signal: herpes simplex virus thymidine kinase polyadenylation signal (Cole and Stacy, 1985)
   4163..5125    -  CDS            birA: BIRA_ECOLI - Also known as bioR, dhbB. Experimental evidence at protein level: Swiss-Prot protein existence level 1. Acts both as a biotin--[acetyl-CoA-carboxylase] ligase and a biotin-operon repressor. In the presence of ATP, BirA activates biotin to form the BirA-biotinyl-5'-adenylate (BirA-bio-5'-AMP or holoBirA) complex. HoloBirA can either transfer the biotinyl moiety to the biotin carboxyl carrier protein (BCCP) subunit of acetyl-CoA carboxylase, or bind to the biotin operator site and inhibit transcription of the operon. From Escherichia coli (strain K12).
   5162..5271    -  promoter       p10 promoter: baculovirus promoter for expression in insect cells
   5295..5386    +  promoter       polyhedrin promoter: polh from Autographa californica; promoter for the baculovirus polyhedrin gene
   5503..6417    +  CDS            ATG16L1 (fragment): A16L1_HUMAN - Also known as APG16L. Experimental evidence at protein level: Swiss-Prot protein existence level 1. Plays an essential role in autophagy: interacts with ATG12- ATG5 to mediate the conjugation of phosphatidylethanolamine (PE) to LC3 (MAP1LC3A, MAP1LC3B or MAP1LC3C), to produce a membrane-bound activated form of LC3 named LC3-II. Thereby, controls the elongation of the nascent autophagosomal membrane (PubMed:24553140, PubMed:23376921, PubMed:24954904, PubMed:27273576, PubMed:23392225). Regulates mitochondrial antiviral signaling (MAVS)-dependent type I interferon (IFN-I) production
   6476..6559    +  CDS            large T antigen (fragment): large T antigen from SV40 (simian virus 40)
   6582..6716    +  polyA_signal   SV40 poly(A) signal: SV40 polyadenylation signal
   6745..6910    -  mobile_element Tn7L: mini-Tn7 element (left end of the Tn7 transposon) Tn7
   7073..7089    +  CDS            lacZα (fragment): LacZα fragment of β-galactosidase; lacZ fragment
