[The description below was written by a language model from this plasmid's Addgene catalogue record and pLannotate feature annotations shown in this document.]
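Description:
pFBD-BirA_ATG16L1:303-607 is a baculovirus transfer (donor) plasmid for insect cell expression, built on pFBD-BirA, a modified pFastBac Dual backbone. The 7,092 nt plasmid is maintained in E. coli through a high-copy ColE1/pUC-type origin with ampicillin resistance (bla), and it also carries an f1 phage origin. The expression region lies between the Tn7R and Tn7L ends of a mini-Tn7 element, together with a gentamicin acetyltransferase gene driven by the Pc integron promoter. In pFastBac-type systems this arrangement lets the whole cassette transpose into a baculovirus shuttle genome (bacmid) in E. coli, with gentamicin selecting for the transposed segment. The resulting recombinant bacmid is then used to generate virus for infecting insect cells.

Two divergent late baculovirus promoters drive the payload. The polyhedrin promoter directs expression of a 915 bp wild-type fragment of human ATG16L1 spanning G303 to Y607, terminated by an SV40 polyadenylation signal. The fragment was inserted by ligation independent cloning, which destroyed the flanking KpnI and AatII sites, and was derived from a Mammalian Gene Collection clone. It carries an N-terminal biotin acceptor peptide tag and a C-terminal 6xHis tag, each joined through a short glycine/serine linker. In the opposite orientation, the p10 promoter drives E. coli BirA biotin ligase, followed by an HSV TK polyadenylation signal. Co-expressing BirA in the same infected cell should biotinylate the acceptor peptide in vivo, giving a site-specifically biotinylated protein that can be purified through its His tag. The associated publication evaluates the ligandability of WD40 repeat proteins, suggesting the protein was made for ligand screening and binding studies, although the record does not name specific assays.
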