Addgene plasmid #210942: pFBD-BirA_ATG16L1:303-607
Purpose: Insect expression of human ATG16L1 fragment G303 to Y607. N-terminal biotin acceptor peptide tag and C-terminal 6X His tag.
Depositing lab: Cheryl Arrowsmith. Depositing organization: University of Toronto. Publication: A Target Class Ligandability Evaluation of WD40 Repeat-Containing Proteins. Ackloo S, Li F, Szewczyk M, Seitova A, Loppnau P, Zeng H, Xu J, Ahmad S, Arnautova YA, Baghaie AJ, Beldar S, Bolotokova A, Centrella PA, Chau I, Clark MA, Cuozzo JW, Dehghani-Tafti S, Disch JS, Dong A, Dumas A, Feng JA, Ghiabi P, Gibson E, Gilmer J, Goldman B, Green SR, Guie MA, Guilinger JP, Harms N, Herasymenko O, Houliston S, Hutchinson A, Kearnes S, Keefe AD, Kimani SW, Kramer T, Kutera M, Kwak HA, Lento C, Li Y, Liu J, Loup J, Machado RAC, Mulhern CJ, Perveen S, Righetto GL, Riley P, Shrestha S, Sigel EA, Silva M, Sintchak MD, Slakman BL, Taylor RD, Thompson J, Torng W, Underkoffler C, von Rechenberg M, Walsh RT, Watson I, Wilson DJ, Wolf E, Yadav M, Yazdi AK, Zhang J, Zhang Y, Santhakumar V, Edwards AM, Barsyte-Lovejoy D, Schapira M, Brown PJ, Halabelian L, Arrowsmith CH. J Med Chem. 2025 Jan 23;68(2):1092-1112. doi: 10.1021/acs.jmedchem.4c02010. Epub 2024 Nov 4. PubMed 39495097.
Backbone
  Vector backbone: pFBD-BirA
  Backbone manufacturer: pFastBac Dual Modified
  Vector type: Insect Expression
  Selectable markers: Gentamicin
Growth in bacteria
  Bacterial resistance: Ampicillin, 100 μg/mL
  Growth temperature: 37°C
  Growth strain: DH5alpha
  Copy number: High Copy
Gene/Insert
  Gene/Insert name: ATG16L1:G303-Y607
  Species: H. sapiens (human)
  Insert size (bp): 915
  Mutation: wild type
  Entrez Gene: ATG16L1 (a.k.a. APG16L, ATG16A, ATG16L, IBD10, WDR30)
  Promoter: Polyhedrin
  Tag / fusion protein: MSGLNDIFEAQKIEWHEGSAGGSG (N terminal on insert); GGSGHHHHHH (C terminal on insert)
  Cloning method: Ligation Independent Cloning
  Sequencing primers: 5′ tattccggattattcataccg; 3′ ctctacaaatgtggtatggc
Resource information
  A portion of this plasmid was derived from a plasmid made by: Mammalian Gene Collection (BC006253)
Terms and licenses: Academic/Nonprofit Terms; Industry Terms: Not Available to Industry
Depositor comments: 5' Cloning Site: Kpn1 (destroyed), 3' Cloning Site: AatII (destroyed).
How to cite: pFBD-BirA_ATG16L1:303-607 was a gift from Cheryl Arrowsmith (Addgene plasmid # 210942 ; http://n2t.net/addgene:210942 ; RRID:Addgene_210942)
